>Addgene plasmid #164848 | OA-1067K | depositor full sequence | sequence record 320199 | pBac-4gRNA-MHC-3xp3-tdTomato
TATCCACAGAATCAGGGGATAACGCAGGAAAGAACATGTGAGCAAAAGGCCAGCAAAAGGCCAGGAACCG
TAAAAAGGCCGCGTTGCTGGCGTTTTTCCATAGGCTCCGCCCCCCTGACGAGCATCACAAAAATCGACGC
TCAAGTCAGAGGTGGCGAAACCCGACAGGACTATAAAGATACCAGGCGTTTCCCCCTGGAAGCTCCCTCG
TGCGCTCTCCTGTTCCGACCCTGCCGCTTACCGGATACCTGTCCGCCTTTCTCCCTTCGGGAAGCGTGGC
GCTTTCTCAATGCTCACGCTGTAGGTATCTCAGTTCGGTGTAGGTCGTTCGCTCCAAGCTGGGCTGTGTG
CACGAACCCCCCGTTCAGCCCGACCGCTGCGCCTTATCCGGTAACTATCGTCTTGAGTCCAACCCGGTAA
GACACGACTTATCGCCACTGGCAGCAGCCACTGGTAACAGGATTAGCAGAGCGAGGTATGTAGGCGGTGC
TACAGAGTTCTTGAAGTGGTGGCCTAACTACGGCTACACTAGAAGGACAGTATTTGGTATCTGCGCTCTG
CTGAAGCCAGTTACCTTCGGAAAAAGAGTTGGTAGCTCTTGATCCGGCAAACAAACCACCGCTGGTAGCG
GTGGTTTTTTTGTTTGCAAGCAGCAGATTACGCGCAGAAAAAAAGGATCTCAAGAAGATCCTTTGATCTT
TTCTACGGGGTCTGACGCTCAGTGGAACGAAAACTCACGTTAAGGGATTTTGGTCATGAGATTATCAAAA
AGGATCTTCACCTAGATCCTTTTAAATTAAAAATGAAGTTTTAAATCAATCTAAAGTATATATGAGTAAA
CTTGGTCTGACAGTTACCAATGCTTAATCAGTGAGGCACCTATCTCAGCGATCTGTCTATTTCGTTCATC
CATAGTTGCCTGACTCCCCGTCGTGTAGATAACTACGATACGGGAGGGCTTACCATCTGGCCCCAGTGCT
GCAATGATACCGCGAGACCCACGCTCACCGGCTCCAGATTTATCAGCAATAAACCAGCCAGCCGGAAGGG
CCGAGCGCAGAAGTGGTCCTGCAACTTTATCCGCCTCCATCCAGTCTATTAATTGTTGCCGGGAAGCTAG
AGTAAGTAGTTCGCCAGTTAATAGTTTGCGCAACGTTGTTGCCATTGCTACAGGCATCGTGGTGTCACGC
TCGTCGTTTGGTATGGCTTCATTCAGCTCCGGTTCCCAACGATCAAGGCGAGTTACATGATCCCCCATGT
TGTGCAAAAAAGCGGTTAGCTCCTTCGGTCCTCCGATCGTTGTCAGAAGTAAGTTGGCCGCAGTGTTATC
ACTCATGGTTATGGCAGCACTGCATAATTCTCTTACTGTCATGCCATCCGTAAGATGCTTTTCTGTGACT
GGTGAGTACTCAACCAAGTCATTCTGAGAATAGTGTATGCGGCGACCGAGTTGCTCTTGCCCGGCGTCAA
TACGGGATAATACCGCGCCACATAGCAGAACTTTAAAAGTGCTCATCATTGGAAAACGTTCTTCGGGGCG
AAAACTCTCAAGGATCTTACCGCTGTTGAGATCCAGTTCGATGTAACCCACTCGTGCACCCAACTGATCT
TCAGCATCTTTTACTTTCACCAGCGTTTCTGGGTGAGCAAAAACAGGAAGGCAAAATGCCGCAAAAAAGG
GAATAAGGGCGACACGGAAATGTTGAATACTCATACTCTTCCTTTTTCAATATTATTGAAGCATTTATCA
GGGTTATTGTCTCATGAGCGGATACATATTTGAATGTATTTAGAAAAATAAACAAATAGGGGTTCCGCGC
ACATTTCCCCGAAAAGTGCCACCTGACGTCTAAGAAACCATTATTATCATGACATTAACCTATAAAAATA
GGCGTATCACGAGGCCCTTTCGTCTCGCGCGTTTCGGTGATGACGGTGAAAACCTCTGACACATGCAGCT
CCCGGAGACGGTCACAGCTTGTCTGTAAGCGGATGCCGGGAGCAGACAAGCCCGTCAGGGCGCGTCAGCG
GGTGTTGGCGGGTGTCGGGGCTGGCTTAACTATGCGGCATCAGAGCAGATTGTACTGAGAGTGCACCATA
TGCGGTGTGAAATACCGCACAGATGCGTAAGGAGAAAATACCGCATCAGGCGCCATTCGCCATTCAGGCT
GCGCAACTGTTGGGAAGGGCGATCGGTGCGGGCCTCTTCGCTATTACGCCAGCTGGCGAAAGGGGGATGT
GCTGCAAGGCGATTAAGTTGGGTAACGCCAGGGTTTTCCCAGTCACGACGTTGTAAAACGACGGCCAGTG
CCAAGCTTTGTTTAAAATATAACAAAATTGTGATCCCACAAAATGAAGTGGGGCAAAATCAAATAATTAA
CTAGTGTCCGTAAACTTGTTGGTCTTCAACTTTTTGAGGAACACGTTGGACGGCAAATCGTGACTATAAC
ACAAGTTGATTTAATAATTTTAGCCAACACGTCGGGCTGCGTGTTTTTTGCGCTCTGTGTACACGTTGAT
TAACTGGTCGATTAAATAATTTAATTTTTGGTTCTTCTTTAAATCTGTGATGAAATTTTTTAAAATAACT
TTAAATTCTTCATTGGTAAAAAATGCCACGTTTTGCAACTTGTGAGGGTCTAATATGAGGTCAAACTCAG
TAGGAGTTTTATCCAAAAAAGAAAACATGATTACGTCTGTACACGAACGCGTATTAACGCAGAGTGCAAA
GTATAAGAGGGTTAAAAAATATATTTTACGCACCATATACGCATCGGGTTGATATCGTTAATATGGATCA
ATTTGAACAGTTGATTAACGTGTCTCTGCTCAAGTCTTTGATCAAAACGCAAATCGACGAAAATGTGTCG
GACAATATCAAGTCGATGAGCGAAAAACTAAAAAGGCTAGAATACGACAATCTCACAGACAGCGTTGAGA
TATACGGTATTCACGACAGCAGGCTGAATAATAAAAAAATTAGAAACTATTATTTAACCCTAGAAAGATA
ATCATATTGTGACGTACGTTAAAGATAATCATGCGTAAAATTGACGCATGTGTTTTATCGGTCTGTATAT
CGAGGTTTATTTATTAATTTGAATAGATATTAAGTTTTATTATATTTACACTTACATACTAATAATAAAT
TCAACAAACAATTTATTTATGTTTATTTATTTATTAAAAAAAAACAAAAACTCAAAATTTCTTCTATAAA
GTAACAAAACTTTTAAACATTCTCTCTTTTACAAAAATAAACTTATTTTGTACTTTAAAAACAGTCATGT
TGTATTATAAAATAAGTAATTAGCTTAACTTATACATAATAGAAACAAATTATACTTATTAGTCAGTCAG
AAACAACTTTGGCACATATCAATATTATGCTCTCGACAAATAACTTTTTTGCATTTTTTGCACGATGCAT
TTGCCTTTCGCCTTATTTTAGAGGGGCAGTAAGTACAGTAAGTACGTTTTTTCATTACTGGCTCTTCAGT
ACTGTCATCTGATGTACCAGGCACTTCATTTGGCAAAATATTAGAGATATTATCGCGCAAATATCTCTTC
AAAGTAGGAGCTTCTAAACGCTTACGCATAAACGATGACGTCAGGCTCATGTAAAGGTTTCTCATAAATT
TTTTGCGACTTTGAACCTTTTCTCCCTTGCTACTGACATTATGGCTGTATATAATAAAAGAATTTATGCA
GGCAATGTTTATCATTCCGTACAATAATGCCATAGGCCACCTATTCGTCTTCCTACTGCAGGTCATCACA
GAACACATTTGGTCTAGCGTGTCCACTCCGCCTTTAGTTTGATTATAATACATAACCATTTGCGGTTTAC
CGGTACTTTCGTTGATAGAAGCATCCTCATCACAAGATGATAATAAGTATACCATCTTAGCTGGCTTCGG
TTTATATGAGACGAGAGTAAGGGGTCCGTCAAAACAAAACATCGATGTTCCCACTGGCCTGGAGCGACTG
TTTTTCAGTACTTCCGGTATCTCGCGTTTGTTTGATCGCACGGTTCCCACAATGGTTAATTCGAGCTCGC
CCGGGCTCCTAGGAGATCTTCATCACAAACGAAACTATTATAATCGTCTTCAGGGGAACGGTAGCATCAT
ATCTGTCACCAGTCAGTCGGATTCCTTTCTTTCGGCATAAATTATGCTCGGGTGACGAGACGAGTTGAAA
ATCCCGTAAATTAAAACATATACCACACTCGCCGTCCTAGACGACGACGACGACGACGATTCCCAAGGAA
TTGAACCCTTCATTTGCATTTCACTACCGCTCTGAGAGATGCAAAGCGCGCCAGACAGTCGATCGAATCT
GCAGACCAGAGAGTCACATCAAGAATGTTGACATTCCACCAGAAGACTCTAATTATTCTTCGCTCGACTG
GGAAAACTGTTAACAACTGCTCGAGTGTGGTCGGAGCGGCTCACAGTGCGTTTTCCCGTAGACAAAAATC
AAATTTCATGGTATTTTTCGGCGATAAACAGTAAGTTAAAGGGAACCCGAATTTAGTGCTATATAATTTA
ATTCCACTAGAGTTTGTATCCTTTGATAGATACGCGTATTTCGACCTCAACTGCAAGGCCGTCGTGTACT
AGACTTGACTAATCCAGACTGGTCTTTTAGTTATGACTTCTGTCCACATCTCCATACATTCAACGCACTG
TGCGGCTGTGCTGTGCGACTCCGTCGAGTCGACCAACATAGTTGAAACAAATTGAATATTTAATTGATCG
TTATAGGAATGGTGTTAGATGAGTCATCCTTTACAGTAAGCACATACAGTATTATAATTGAAGATCGTCG
GCAGATAGGTGTGTAGGGTAGAGTATCAGCAATAAGTTGGGACGTTTGACTTTTTGTAGGTAGACAAAAA
CTAAACTTTTTTTCGCTTCTCTATGTGTGCCCCTGGGTAGCGTTCCGTTCCGATTGGGGTGCGAACGAAT
GAAATCGCCCATCGAGTTGATACGTCCATCCATCGCTAGAACCGCGTTCGCTGTAGAAGACTATATAAGA
GCAGAGGCAAGAGTAGTGAAATGAAATGAAGAGCCATTCGGAGTCTTAGAGCTATGCTGGAAACAGCATA
GCAAGTTAAGATAAGGCTAGTCCGTTATCAACTTGAAAAAGTGGCACCGAGTCGGTGCTTTTTTTGGTGG
TTGTTCATCGATTCCTAATATTGCAGTGAAGCAGTTTGTTGTGCATGGCGAAGATAAGGTTAGGGCGAGG
AATGCCTTGGAAATAAGCGGCACTGGGCCGTATGAATAAAAAGCGTTGAACTTTACTACATGTAGCATCT
ACTCAAAAACAAAATCCACAAAGTTTACTACACTTTTGGTATGAATAAAAACCTTTTCGAACATGTAGTA
CCTACTACTTTAAGAAAATTCTATTCAAAGTACAGAGTAATGCTGCATGTTAAGAAAATTCCATTCAGAG
TGACTCTTGAAATCAATAAAATCATGCATATATGCCAAATTTGTCACTTATTCACGTGACAAATTATGTG
AAAATATGAATATTACTACATTCCCGCTATGCATCGCGTAATCGATCATGAAATTTATGTTGGTTATGTA
ACTTTACAGTATTCCCTTTATGTGCATGTGAATTTTATAATGATTTGACAACAAGGATTTTCCTTAGAAT
TTTCGAATTTTAGCTAGAAATCTGTATCCTATGAATGAATCTTGAGATAACAGCAATTGTAACATTATAA
AGTTCCTAACATTTTCAAGATTCCAGTATTGAGTCGCGATCGCTTAATTAACCGCGGATATGTCTTGCCG
AAGCACATTAACCCAAGCCATTTATATATCAAGTACAAGTTGATTTGATTCTAGTGATGGACTGACACGA
ATCTATGGCACTGTTGCAGAGCTTACAAACAGGTACCCGGAGTCGCTTCAATTATTCAATCATCCATTCA
AAAACTTCCATCTCTTCCAATTAGCCAATATTCAAATTGGAATCCAGCCAGCCGACGGAGGCAGATGGTC
TACCTGGCAACTATAGAGTTTCCATGTTTCCAGACTTTCCCTCCCGGTAAACGGAGACAAAACGACAGAC
GTAAGTAGGTACATATGCATACCGCACGGACAAATCAAATTTGTCTGGCAGCTCCAATTAGAGTCGTTAA
AAATTTAACGATGCGCTAAATAACTTCAAGCTATTTGTCTCGCTGGATTGGCTTCGAGTGGTAAGATCCT
ATCAAATGCCGAAAACAAAAAACTTTCTTCTTAATTGTTCGTTCTTCAACACCTCTCCATGGTGATAACG
GATACGGTTTCATTGTCAGCATCCATCCTCCGAAAAATACATTACGCCTTGAAATATGCAATCGCAAACA
CGGATCTGTTTGGAACATTTATTTTACTATGAAGAGATGCGATAGGTAATATTTATTTGAGCGTTTAAGA
TACTCATTGTTCTCTCAAAGAATGTCATTGAAAGCCAACGAGGTCAAATCAAATATTATAATAAAAAGGT
CAAAGAGGACTAACTTAAAGCTCTCTTTATGGATAGGAAAAAATATTTTCGCCCATCGCTAGAACTTTTA
CCGTTTCCATTGAGTATATAACTAAGATGAATGAGGCTAATTGATGGTGAAATCAAAGCAACCAAGTCTT
AGAGCTATGCTGGAAACAGCATAGCAAGTTAAGATAAGGCTAGTCCGTTATCAACTTGAAAAAGTGGCAC
CGAGTCGGTGCTTTTTTTAAGATGCTTCGGCAATTAATAATAAGGAATGGTAAAGCATTCTTCAAATGTT
ACTATGTTCTCAAATTTTCAAGAATTAGGTATTCAAGAAATTCTTTCAGGCATATTCCATAATCTGCACA
AGCAGCTACTTTAGAAATTATTGCCGGGCTTAAATTATATGTACAACATTTCCTGAGTATTTTCTGACAA
AAATTCTCACAAGGGAAGGTCACGATGGAGTTACACGGGGTTTTTAACCGGACTATTTTTGTTAGATTCT
ACATGTCGAAATATGAAAAACCCCAAAGCCTTTCGGGTGATGGACCAGTGGTGTAGCCAGGAGGGGCTCT
GAAAGGGGTAATTTTGTACGTATATTATATTATTAAGCTAATTGGAAATTTGACAAAAATATTTTTTTAG
TATTTATTGTGATGGTAGAGAACAAAATTGACATTAATGTACGTTTGAAATGTATTTGCCATGCCTTTGG
CGTACTAACATGGAGTATGGACACCAAAACCGATTTCGGCCTTTTGGGCCCGGCGCGCCAATTCGAGCTC
GCCCGGGGATCTAATTCAATTAGAGACTAATTCAATTAGAGCTAATTCAATTAGGATCCAAGCTTATCGA
TTTCGAACCCTCGACCGCCGGAGTATAAATAGAGGCGCTTCGTCTACGGAGCGACAATTCAATTCAAACA
AGCAAAGTGAACACGTCGCTAAGCGAAAGCTAAGCAAATAAACAAGCGCAGCTGAACAAGCTAAACAATC
GGGGTACCGCTAGAGTCGACGGTACGATCCACCGGTCGCCACCATGGTGAGCAAGGGCGAGGAGGTCATC
AAAGAGTTCATGCGCTTCAAGGTGCGCATGGAGGGCTCCATGAACGGCCACGAGTTCGAGATCGAGGGCG
AGGGCGAGGGCCGCCCCTACGAGGGCACCCAGACCGCCAAGCTGAAGGTGACCAAGGGCGGCCCCCTGCC
CTTCGCCTGGGACATCCTGTCCCCCCAGTTCATGTACGGCTCCAAGGCGTACGTGAAGCACCCCGCCGAC
ATCCCCGATTACAAGAAGCTGTCCTTCCCCGAGGGCTTCAAGTGGGAGCGCGTGATGAACTTCGAGGACG
GCGGTCTGGTGACCGTGACCCAGGACTCCTCCCTGCAGGACGGCACGCTGATCTACAAGGTGAAGATGCG
CGGCACCAACTTCCCCCCCGACGGCCCCGTAATGCAGAAGAAGACCATGGGCTGGGAGGCCTCCACCGAG
CGCCTGTACCCCCGCGACGGCGTGCTGAAGGGCGAGATCCACCAGGCCCTGAAGCTGAAGGACGGCGGCC
ACTACCTGGTGGAGTTCAAGACCATCTACATGGCCAAGAAGCCCGTGCAACTGCCCGGCTACTACTACGT
GGACACCAAGCTGGACATCACCTCCCACAACGAGGACTACACCATCGTGGAACAGTACGAGCGCTCCGAG
GGCCGCCACCACCTGTTCCTGGGGCATGGCACCGGCAGCACCGGCAGCGGCAGCTCCGGCACCGCCTCCT
CCGAGGACAACAACATGGCCGTTATCAAGGAATTTATGCGCTTCAAAGTTAGGATGGAGGGATCCATGAA
CGGACATGAGTTCGAGATCGAGGGAGAGGGCGAGGGACGCCCGTATGAAGGCACACAAACAGCCAAACTC
AAGGTCACCAAGGGCGGACCACTGCCCTTCGCCTGGGATATCCTGAGTCCCCAGTTTATGTACGGCAGCA
AGGCCTACGTTAAGCACCCCGCTGACATACCGGACTACAAAAAGCTGTCCTTTCCGGAAGGCTTCAAGTG
GGAGCGCGTGATGAATTTCGAAGACGGAGGACTGGTCACTGTGACCCAAGATAGCAGTTTGCAGGACGGT
ACACTGATCTATAAGGTTAAAATGCGCGGCACTAACTTTCCGCCAGATGGCCCAGTGATGCAGAAGAAGA
CCATGGGTTGGGAGGCATCCACCGAACGTCTGTACCCTCGAGACGGAGTGCTCAAGGGCGAGATCCATCA
GGCCCTCAAACTGAAAGATGGTGGTCACTACCTGGTCGAATTTAAGACCATTTACATGGCCAAGAAGCCG
GTTCAGCTGCCCGGATATTATTATGTGGATACGAAACTGGATATAACTTCGCATAACGAAGACTACACCA
TTGTCGAGCAGTATGAGCGCAGCGAAGGCCGACATCACCTGTTCCTCTACGGCATGGACGAGCTGTACAA
GTAGGCGGCCGCGACTCTAGATCATAATCAGCCATACCACATTTGTAGAGGTTTTACTTGCTTTAAAAAA
CCTCCCACACCTCCCCCTGAACCTGAAACATAAAATGAATGCAATTGTTGTTGTTAACTTGTTTATTGCA
GCTTATAATGGTTACAAATAAAGCAATAGCATCACAAATTTCACAAATAAAGCATTTTTTTCACTGCATT
CTAGTTGTGGTTTGTCCAAACTCATCAATGTATCTTAAAGCTTGCTAGCTCATCACAAACGAAACTATTA
TAATCGTCTTCAGGGGAACGGTAGCATCATATCTGTCACCAGTCAGTCGGATTCCTTTCTTTCGGCATAA
ATTATGCTCGGGTGACGAGACGAGTTGAAAATCCCGTAAATTAAAACATATACCACACTCGCCGTCCTAG
ACGACGACGACGACGACGATTCCCAAGGAATTGAACCCTTCATTTGCATTTCACTACCGCTCTGAGAGAT
GCAAAGCGCGCCAGACAGTCGATCGAATCTGCAGACCAGAGAGTCACATCAAGAATGTTGACATTCCACC
AGAAGACTCTAATTATTCTTCGCTCGACTGGGAAAACTGTTAACAACTGCTCGAGTGTGGTCGGAGCGGC
TCACAGTGCGTTTTCCCGTAGACAAAAATCAAATTTCATGGTATTTTTCGGCGATAAACAGTAAGTTAAA
GGGAACCCGAATTTAGTGCTATATAATTTAATTCCACTAGAGTTTGTATCCTTTGATAGATACGCGTATT
TCGACCTCAACTGCAAGGCCGTCGTGTACTAGACTTGACTAATCCAGACTGGTCTTTTAGTTATGACTTC
TGTCCACATCTCCATACATTCAACGCACTGTGCGGCTGTGCTGTGCGACTCCGTCGAGTCGACCAACATA
GTTGAAACAAATTGAATATTTAATTGATCGTTATAGGAATGGTGTTAGATGAGTCATCCTTTACAGTAAG
CACATACAGTATTATAATTGAAGATCGTCGGCAGATAGGTGTGTAGGGTAGAGTATCAGCAATAAGTTGG
GACGTTTGACTTTTTGTAGGTAGACAAAAACTAAACTTTTTTTCGCTTCTCTATGTGTGCCCCTGGGTAG
CGTTCCGTTCCGATTGGGGTGCGAACGAATGAAATCGCCCATCGAGTTGATACGTCCATCCATCGCTAGA
ACCGCGTTCGCTGTAGAAGACTATATAAGAGCAGAGGCAAGAGTAGTGAAATGGCTTCATCTGGAACCCA
GCGTCTTAGAGCTATGCTGGAAACAGCATAGCAAGTTAAGATAAGGCTAGTCCGTTATCAACTTGAAAAA
GTGGCACCGAGTCGGTGCTTTTTTTGGTGGTTGTTCATCGATTCCTAATATTGCAGTGAAGCAGTTTGTT
GTGCATGGCGAAGATAAGGTTAGGGCGAGGAATGCCTTGGAAATAAGCGGCACTGGGCCGTATGAATAAA
AAGCGTTGAACTTTACTACATGTAGCATCTACTCAAAAACAAAATCCACAAAGTTTACTACACTTTTGGT
ATGAATAAAAACCTTTTCGAACATGTAGTACCTACTACTTTAAGAAAATTCTATTCAAAGTACAGAGTAA
TGCTGCATGTTAAGAAAATTCCATTCAGAGTGACTCTTGAAATCAATAAAATCATGCATATATGCCAAAT
TTGTCACTTATTCACGTGACAAATTATGTGAAAATATGAATATTACTACATTCCCGCTATGCATCGCGTA
ATCGATCATGAAATTTATGTTGGTTATGTAACTTTACAGTATTCCCTTTATGTGCATGTGAATTTTATAA
TGATTTGACAACAAGGATTTTCCTTAGAATTTTCGAATTTTAGCTAGAAATCTGTATCCTATGAATGAAT
CTTGAGATAACAGCAATTGTAACATTATAAAGTTCCTAACATTTTCAAGATTCCAGTATTGAGTCGCGAT
CGCTTAATTAACCGCGGATATGTCTTGCCGAAGCACATTAACCCAAGCCATTTATATATCAAGTACAAGT
TGATTTGATTCTAGTGATGGACTGACACGAATCTATGGCACTGTTGCAGAGCTTACAAACAGGTACCCGG
AGTCGCTTCAATTATTCAATCATCCATTCAAAAACTTCCATCTCTTCCAATTAGCCAATATTCAAATTGG
AATCCAGCCAGCCGACGGAGGCAGATGGTCTACCTGGCAACTATAGAGTTTCCATGTTTCCAGACTTTCC
CTCCCGGTAAACGGAGACAAAACGACAGACGTAAGTAGGTACATATGCATACCGCACGGACAAATCAAAT
TTGTCTGGCAGCTCCAATTAGAGTCGTTAAAAATTTAACGATGCGCTAAATAACTTCAAGCTATTTGTCT
CGCTGGATTGGCTTCGAGTGGTAAGATCCTATCAAATGCCGAAAACAAAAAACTTTCTTCTTAATTGTTC
GTTCTTCAACACCTCTCCATGGTGATAACGGATACGGTTTCATTGTCAGCATCCATCCTCCGAAAAATAC
ATTACGCCTTGAAATATGCAATCGCAAACACGGATCTGTTTGGAACATTTATTTTACTATGAAGAGATGC
GATAGGTAATATTTATTTGAGCGTTTAAGATACTCATTGTTCTCTCAAAGAATGTCATTGAAAGCCAACG
AGGTCAAATCAAATATTATAATAAAAAGGTCAAAGAGGACTAACTTAAAGCTCTCTTTATGGATAGGAAA
AAATATTTTCGCCCATCGCTAGAACTTTTACCGTTTCCATTGAGTATATAACTAAGATGAATGAGGCTAA
TTGATGTAACCGTTGCCCTACCCGGGTCTTAGAGCTATGCTGGAAACAGCATAGCAAGTTAAGATAAGGC
TAGTCCGTTATCAACTTGAAAAAGTGGCACCGAGTCGGTGCTTTTTTTAAGATGCTTCGGCAATTAATAA
TAAGGAATGGTAAAGCATTCTTCAAATGTTACTATGTTCTCAAATTTTCAAGAATTAGGTATTCAAGAAA
TTCTTTCAGGCATATTCCATAATCTGCACAAGCAGCTACTTTAGAAATTATTGCCGGGCTTAAATTATAT
GTACAACATTTCCTGAGTATTTTCTGACAAAAATTCTCACAAGGGAAGGTCACGATGGAGTTACACGGGG
TTTTTAACCGGACTATTTTTGTTAGATTCTACATGTCGAAATATGAAAAACCCCAAAGCCTTTCGGGTGA
TGGACCAGTGGTGTAGCCAGGAGGGGCTCTGAAAGGGGTAATTTTGTACGTATATTATATTATTAAGCTA
ATTGGAAATTTGACAAAAATATTTTTTTAGTATTTATTGTGATGGTAGAGAACAAAATTGACATTAATGT
ACGTTTGAAATGTATTTGCCATGCCTTTGGCGTACTAACATGGAGTATGGACACCAAAACCGATTTCGTT
TAAACGATCTCGGATCTGACAATGTTCAGTGCAGAGACTCGGCTACGCCTCGTGGACTTTGAAGTTGACC
AACAATGTTTATTCTTACCTCTAATAGTCCTCTGTGGCAAGGTCAAGATTCTGTTAGAAGCCAATGAAGA
ACCTGGTTGTTCAATAACATTTTGTTCGTCTAATATTTCACTACCGCTTGACGTTGGCTGCACTTCATGT
ACCTCATCTATAAACGCTTCTTCTGTATCGCTCTGGACGTCATCTTCACTTACGTGATCTGATATTTCAC
TGTCAGAATCCTCACCAACAAGCTCGTCATCGCTTTGCAGAAGAGCAGAGAGGATATGCTCATCGTCTAA
AGAACTACCCATTTTATTATATATTAGTCACGATATCTATAACAAGAAAATATATATATAATAAGTTATC
ACGTAAGTAGAACATGAAATAACAATATAATTATCGTATGAGTTAAATCTTAAAAGTCACGTAAAAGATA
ATCATGCGTCATTTTGACTCACGCGGTCGTTATAGTTCAAAATCAGTGACACTTACCGCATTGACAAGCA
CGCCTCACGGGAGCTCCAAGCGGCGACTGAGATGTCCTAAATGCACAGCGACGGATTCGCGCTATTTAGA
AAGAGAGAGCAATATTTCAAGAATGCATGCGTCAATTTTACGCAGACTATCTTTCTAGGGTTAAAAAAGA
TTTGCGCTTTACTCGACCTAAACTTTAAACACGTCATAGAATCTTCGTTTGACAAAAACCACATTGTGGC
CAAGCTGTGTGACGCGACGCGCGCTAAAGAATGGCAAACCAAGTCGCGCGAGCGTCGACTCTAGAGGATC
CCCGGGTACCGAGCTCGAATTCGTAATCATGGTCATAGCTGTTTCCTGTGTGAAATTGTTATCCGCTCAC
AATTCCACACAACATACGAGCCGGAAGCATAAAGTGTAAAGCCTGGGGTGCCTAATGAGTGAGCTAACTC
ACATTAATTGCGTTGCGCTCACTGCCCGCTTTCCAGTCGGGAAACCTGTCGTGCCAGCTGCATTAATGAA
TCGGCCAACGCGCGGGGAGAGGCGGTTTGCGTATTGGGCGCTCTTCCGCTTCCTCGCTCACTGACTCGCT
GCGCTCGGTCGTTCGGCTGCGGCGAGCGGTATCAGCTCACTCAAAGGCGGTAATACGGT
Features (pLannotate 1.2.2; 23 found; start..end, strand, type, name):
     95..683     -  rep_origin     ori: high-copy-number ColE1/pMB1/pBR322/pUC origin of replication
    854..1714    -  CDS            AmpR: β-lactamase; bla; confers resistance to ampicillin, carbenicillin, and related antibiotics
   1715..1819    -  promoter       AmpR promoter: bla
   1914..1949    +  CDS            rop (fragment): Rop protein, which maintains plasmids at low copy number; rop
   2051..2150    +  misc_feature   bom (fragment): basis of mobility region from pBR322
   2156..2310    -  CDS            lacZα (fragment): LacZα fragment of β-galactosidase; lacZ fragment
   2314..2766    -  CDS            LEF-9 (fragment): LEF9_NPVAC - Experimental evidence at protein level: Swiss-Prot protein existence level 1. Component of the viral DNA-dependent RNA polymerase which is composed of four equimolar subunits of LEF-4, LEF-8, LEF-9, and p47. Plays an essential role in late and very late gene expression. From Autographa californica nuclear polyhedrosis virus (AcMNPV).
   2793..2996    +  CDS            FP (fragment): FP25_NPVAC - Experimental evidence at protein level: Swiss-Prot protein existence level 1. From Autographa californica nuclear polyhedrosis virus (AcMNPV).
   5101..5168    +  misc_RNA       tracrRNA (fragment): trans-activating CRISPR RNA for the Streptococcus pyogenes CRISPR/Cas9 system
   6664..6731    +  misc_RNA       tracrRNA (fragment): trans-activating CRISPR RNA for the Streptococcus pyogenes CRISPR/Cas9 system
   7368..7490    +  promoter       hsp70 promoter (fragment): Drosophila melanogaster hsp70Bb promoter
   7534..8961    +  CDS            tdTomato: tdTomato is a basic (constitutively fluorescent) orange fluorescent protein published in 2004, derived from Discosoma sp.. It is reported to be a somewhat slowly-maturing tandem dimer with low acid sensitivity.
   8980..9063    +  CDS            large T antigen (fragment): large T antigen from SV40 (simian virus 40)
   9086..9207    +  polyA_signal   SV40 poly(A) signal: SV40 polyadenylation signal
  10241..10308   +  misc_RNA       tracrRNA (fragment): trans-activating CRISPR RNA for the Streptococcus pyogenes CRISPR/Cas9 system
  11804..11871   +  misc_RNA       tracrRNA (fragment): trans-activating CRISPR RNA for the Streptococcus pyogenes CRISPR/Cas9 system
  13081..13221   +  CDS            FP (fragment): FP25_NPVAC - Experimental evidence at protein level: Swiss-Prot protein existence level 1. From Autographa californica nuclear polyhedrosis virus (AcMNPV).
  13214..13252   -  misc_feature   MCS (fragment): pUC18/19 multiple cloning site
  13284..13306   -  protein_bind   lac operator (fragment): The lac repressor binds to the lac operator to inhibit transcription in E. coli. This inhibition can be relieved by adding lactose or isopropyl-β-D-thiogalactopyranoside (IPTG). lac repressor encoded by lacI
  13310..13340   -  promoter       lac promoter: promoter for the E. coli lac operon
  13355..13376   -  protein_bind   CAP binding site: CAP binding activates transcription in the presence of cAMP. E. coli catabolite activator protein
  13389..13481   -  CDS            lacI (fragment): lac repressor; lacI; The lac repressor binds to the lac operator to inhibit transcription in E. coli. This inhibition can be relieved by adding lactose or isopropyl-β-D-thiogalactopyranoside (IPTG).
  13483..13569   -  rep_origin     RSF ori (fragment): Plasmids containing the RSF 1030 origin of replication can be propagated in E. coli cells that contain additional plasmids with compatible origins.
