>Addgene plasmid #164848 | OA-1067K | addgene full sequence | sequence record 327858 | Addgene NGS Result
GCCACCATGGTGAGCAAGGGCGAGGAGGTCATCAAAGAGTTCATGCGCTTCAAGGTGCGCATGGAGGGCT
CCATGAACGGCCACGAGTTCGAGATCGAGGGCGAGGGCGAGGGCCGCCCCTACGAGGGCACCCAGACCGC
CAAGCTGAAGGTGACCAAGGGCGGCCCCCTGCCCTTCGCCTGGGACATCCTGTCCCCCCAGTTCATGTAC
GGCTCCAAGGCGTACGTGAAGCACCCCGCCGACATCCCCGATTACAAGAAGCTGTCCTTCCCCGAGGGCT
TCAAGTGGGAGCGCGTGATGAACTTCGAGGACGGCGGTCTGGTGACCGTGACCCAGGACTCCTCCCTGCA
GGACGGCACGCTGATCTACAAGGTGAAGATGCGCGGCACCAACTTCCCCCCCGACGGCCCCGTAATGCAG
AAGAAGACCATGGGCTGGGAGGCCTCCACCGAGCGCCTGTACCCCCGCGACGGCGTGCTGAAGGGCGAGA
TCCACCAGGCCCTGAAGCTGAAGGACGGCGGCCACTACCTGGTGGAGTTCAAGACCATCTACATGGCCAA
GAAGCCCGTGCAACTGCCCGGCTACTACTACGTGGACACCAAGCTGGACATCACCTCCCACAACGAGGAC
TACACCATCGTGGAACAGTACGAGCGCTCCGAGGGCCGCCACCACCTGTTCCTGGGGCATGGCACCGGCA
GCACCGGCAGCGGCAGCTCCGGCACCGCCTCCTCCGAGGACAACAACATGGCCGTTATCAAGGAATTTAT
GCGCTTCAAAGTTAGGATGGAGGGATCCATGAACGGACATGAGTTCGAGATCGAGGGAGAGGGCGAGGGA
CGCCCGTATGAAGGCACACAAACAGCCAAACTCAAGGTCACCAAGGGCGGACCACTGCCCTTCGCCTGGG
ATATCCTGAGTCCCCAGTTTATGTACGGCAGCAAGGCCTACGTTAAGCACCCCGCTGACATACCGGACTA
CAAAAAGCTGTCCTTTCCGGAAGGCTTCAAGTGGGAGCGCGTGATGAATTTCGAAGACGGAGGACTGGTC
ACTGTGACCCAAGATAGCAGTTTGCAGGACGGTACACTGATCTATAAGGTTAAAATGCGCGGCACTAACT
TTCCGCCAGATGGCCCAGTGATGCAGAAGAAGACCATGGGTTGGGAGGCATCCACCGAACGTCTGTACCC
TCGAGACGGAGTGCTCAAGGGCGAGATCCATCAGGCCCTCAAACTGAAAGATGGTGGTCACTACCTGGTC
GAATTTAAGACCATTTACATGGCCAAGAAGCCGGTTCAGCTGCCCGGATATTATTATGTGGATACGAAAC
TGGATATAACTTCGCATAACGAAGACTACACCATTGTCGAGCAGTATGAGCGCAGCGAAGGCCGACATCA
CCTGTTCCTCTACGGCATGGACGAGCTGTACAAGTAGGCGGCCGCGACTCTAGATCATAATCAGCCATAC
CACATTTGTAGAGGTTTTACTTGCTTTAAAAAACCTCCCACACCTCCCCCTGAACCTGAAACATAAAATG
AATGCAATTGTTGTTGTTAACTTGTTTATTGCAGCTTATAATGGTTACAAATAAAGCAATAGCATCACAA
ATTTCACAAATAAAGCATTTTTTTCACTGCATTCTAGTTGTGGTTTGTCCAAACTCATCAATGTATCTTA
AAGCTTGCTAGCTCATCACAAACGAAACTATTATAATCGTCTTCAGGGGAACGGTAGCATCATATCTGTC
ACCAGTCAGTCGGATTCCTTTCTTTCGGCATAAATTATGCTCGGGTGACGAGACGAGTTGAAAATCCCGT
AAATTAAAACATATACCACACTCGCCGTCCTAGACGACGACGACGACGACGATTCCCAAGGAATTGAACC
CTTCATTTGCATTTCACTACCGCTCTGAGAGATGCAAAGCGCGCCAGACAGTCGATCGAATCTGCAGACC
AGAGAGTCACATCAAGAATGTTGACATTCCACCAGAAGACTCTAATTATTCTTCGCTCGACTGGGAAAAC
TGTTAACAACTGCTCGAGTGTGGTCGGAGCGGCTCACAGTGCGTTTTCCCGTAGACAAAAATCAAATTTC
ATGGTATTTTTCGGCGATAAACAGTAAGTTAAAGGGAACCCGAATTTAGTGCTATATAATTTAATTCCAC
TAGAGTTTGTATCCTTTGATAGATACGCGTATTTCGACCTCAACTGCAAGGCCGTCGTGTACTAGACTTG
ACTAATCCAGACTGGTCTTTTAGTTATGACTTCTGTCCACATCTCCATACATTCAACGCACTGTGCGGCT
GTGCTGTGCGACTCCGTCGAGTCGACCAACATAGTTGAAACAAATTGAATATTTAATTGATCGTTATAGG
AATGGTGTTAGATGAGTCATCCTTTACAGTAAGCACATACAGTATTATAATTGAAGATCGTCGGCAGATA
GGTGTGTAGGGTAGAGTATCAGCAATAAGTTGGGACGTTTGACTTTTTGTAGGTAGACAAAAACTAAACT
TTTTTTCGCTTCTCTATGTGTGCCCCTGGGTAGCGTTCCGTTCCGATTGGGGTGCGAACGAATGAAATCG
CCCATCGAGTTGATACGTCCATCCATCGCTAGAACCGCGTTCGCTGTAGAAGACTATATAAGAGCAGAGG
CAAGAGTAGTGAAATGGCTTCATCTGGAACCCAGCGTCTTAGAGCTATGCTGGAAACAGCATAGCAAGTT
AAGATAAGGCTAGTCCGTTATCAACTTGAAAAAGTGGCACCGAGTCGGTGCTTTTTTTGGTGGTTGTTCA
TCGATTCCTAATATTGCAGTGAAGCAGTTTGTTGTGCATGGCGAAGATAAGGTTAGGGCGAGGAATGCCT
TGGAAATAAGCGGCACTGGGCCGTATGAATAAAAAGCGTTGAACTTTACTACATGTAGCATCTACTCAAA
AACAAAATCCACAAAGTTTACTACACTTTTGGTATGAATAAAAACCTTTTCGAACATGTAGTACCTACTA
CTTTAAGAAAATTCTATTCAAAGTACAGAGTAATGCTGCATGTTAAGAAAATTCCATTCAGAGTGACTCT
TGAAATCAATAAAATCATGCATATATGCCAAATTTGTCACTTATTCACGTGACAAATTATGTGAAAATAT
GAATATTACTACATTCCCGCTATGCATCGCGTAATCGATCATGAAATTTATGTTGGTTATGTAACTTTAC
AGTATTCCCTTTATGTGCATGTGAATTTTATAATGATTTGACAACAAGGATTTTCCTTAGAATTTTCGAA
TTTTAGCTAGAAATCTGTATCCTATGAATGAATCTTGAGATAACAGCAATTGTAACATTATAAAGTTCCT
AACATTTTCAAGATTCCAGTATTGAGTCGCGATCGCTTAATTAACCGCGGATATGTCTTGCCGAAGCACA
TTAACCCAAGCCATTTATATATCAAGTACAAGTTGATTTGATTCTAGTGATGGACTGACACGAATCTATG
GCACTGTTGCAGAGCTTACAAACAGGTACCCGGAGTCGCTTCAATTATTCAATCATCCATTCAAAAACTT
CCATCTCTTCCAATTAGCCAATATTCAAATTGGAATCCAGCCAGCCGACGGAGGCAGATGGTCTACCTGG
CAACTATAGAGTTTCCATGTTTCCAGACTTTCCCTCCCGGTAAACGGAGACAAAACGACAGACGTAAGTA
GGTACATATGCATACCGCACGGACAAATCAAATTTGTCTGGCAGCTCCAATTAGAGTCGTTAAAAATTTA
ACGATGCGCTAAATAACTTCAAGCTATTTGTCTCGCTGGATTGGCTTCGAGTGGTAAGATCCTATCAAAT
GCCGAAAACAAAAAACTTTCTTCTTAATTGTTCGTTCTTCAACACCTCTCCATGGTGATAACGGATACGG
TTTCATTGTCAGCATCCATCCTCCGAAAAATACATTACGCCTTGAAATATGCAATCGCAAACACGGATCT
GTTTGGAACATTTATTTTACTATGAAGAGATGCGATAGGTAATATTTATTTGAGCGTTTAAGATACTCAT
TGTTCTCTCAAAGAATGTCATTGAAAGCCAACGAGGTCAAATCAAATATTATAATAAAAAGGTCAAAGAG
GACTAACTTAAAGCTCTCTTTATGGATAGGAAAAAATATTTTCGCCCATCGCTAGAACTTTTACCGTTTC
CATTGAGTATATAACTAAGATGAATGAGGCTAATTGATGTAACCGTTGCCCTACCCGGGTCTTAGAGCTA
TGCTGGAAACAGCATAGCAAGTTAAGATAAGGCTAGTCCGTTATCAACTTGAAAAAGTGGCACCGAGTCG
GTGCTTTTTTTAAGATGCTTCGGCAATTAATAATAAGGAATGGTAAAGCATTCTTCAAATGTTACTATGT
TCTCAAATTTTCAAGAATTAGGTATTCAAGAAATTCTTTCAGGCATATTCCATAATCTGCACAAGCAGCT
ACTTTAGAAATTATTGCCGGGCTTAAATTATATGTACAACATTTCCTGAGTATTTTCTGACAAAAATTCT
CACAAGGGAAGGTCACGATGGAGTTACACGGGGTTTTTAACCGGACTATTTTTGTTAGATTCTACATGTC
GAAATATGAAAAACCCCAAAGCCTTTCGGGTGATGGACCAGTGGTGTAGCCAGGAGGGGCTCTGAAAGGG
GTAATTTTGTACGTATATTATATTATTAAGCTAATTGGAAATTTGACAAAAATATTTTTTTAGTATTTAT
TGTGATGGTAGAGAACAAAATTGACATTAATGTACGTTTGAAATGTATTTGCCATGCCTTTGGCGTACTA
ACATGGAGTATGGACACCAAAACCGATTTCGTTTAAACGATCTCGGATCTGACAATGTTCAGTGCAGAGA
CTCGGCTACGCCTCGTGGACTTTGAAGTTGACCAACAATGTTTATTCTTACCTCTAATAGTCCTCTGTGG
CAAGGTCAAGATTCTGTTAGAAGCCAATGAAGAACCTGGTTGTTCAATAACATTTTGTTCGTCTAATATT
TCACTACCGCTTGACGTTGGCTGCACTTCATGTACCTCATCTATAAACGCTTCTTCTGTATCGCTCTGGA
CGTCATCTTCACTTACGTGATCTGATATTTCACTGTCAGAATCCTCACCAACAAGCTCGTCATCGCTTTG
CAGAAGAGCAGAGAGGATATGCTCATCGTCTAAAGAACTACCCATTTTATTATATATTAGTCACGATATC
TATAACAAGAAAATATATATATAATAAGTTATCACGTAAGTAGAACATGAAATAACAATATAATTATCGT
ATGAGTTAAATCTTAAAAGTCACGTAAAAGATAATCATGCGTCATTTTGACTCACGCGGTCGTTATAGTT
CAAAATCAGTGACACTTACCGCATTGACAAGCACGCCTCACGGGAGCTCCAAGCGGCGACTGAGATGTCC
TAAATGCACAGCGACGGATTCGCGCTATTTAGAAAGAGAGAGCAATATTTCAAGAATGCATGCGTCAATT
TTACGCAGACTATCTTTCTAGGGTTAAAAAAGATTTGCGCTTTACTCGACCTAAACTTTAAACACGTCAT
AGAATCTTCGTTTGACAAAAACCACATTGTGGCCAAGCTGTGTGACGCGACGCGCGCTAAAGAATGGCAA
ACCAAGTCGCGCGAGCGTCGACTCTAGAGGATCCCCGGGTACCGAGCTCGAATTCGTAATCATGTCATAG
CTGTTTCCTGTGTGAAATTGTTATCCGCTCACAATTCCACACAACATACGAGCCGGAAGCATAAAGTGTA
AAGCCTGGGGTGCCTAATGAGTGAGCTAACTCACATTAATTGCGTTGCGCTCACTGCCCGCTTTCCAGTC
GGGAAACCTGTCGTGCCAGCTGCATTAATGAATCGGCCAACGCGCGGGGAGAGGCGGTTTGCGTATTGGG
CGCTCTTCCGCTTCCTCGCTCACTGACTCGCTGCGCTCGGTCGTTCGGCTGCGGCGAGCGGTATCAGCTC
ACTCAAAGGCGGTAATACGGTTATCCACAGAATCAGGGGATAACGCAGGAAAGAACATGTGAGCAAAAGG
CCAGCAAAAGGCCAGGAACCGTAAAAAGGCCGCGTTGCTGGCGTTTTTCCATAGGCTCCGCCCCCCTGAC
GAGCATCACAAAAATCGACGCTCAAGTCAGAGGTGGCGAAACCCGACAGGACTATAAAGATACCAGGCGT
TTCCCCCTGGAAGCTCCCTCGTGCGCTCTCCTGTTCCGACCCTGCCGCTTACCGGATACCTGTCCGCCTT
TCTCCCTTCGGGAAGCGTGGCGCTTTCTCATAGCTCACGCTGTAGGTATCTCAGTTCGGTGTAGGTCGTT
CGCTCCAAGCTGGGCTGTGTGCACGAACCCCCCGTTCAGCCCGACCGCTGCGCCTTATCCGGTAACTATC
GTCTTGAGTCCAACCCGGTAAGACACGACTTATCGCCACTGGCAGCAGCCACTGGTAACAGGATTAGCAG
AGCGAGGTATGTAGGCGGTGCTACAGAGTTCTTGAAGTGGTGGCCTAACTACGGCTACACTAGAAGAACA
GTATTTGGTATCTGCGCTCTGCTGAAGCCAGTTACCTTCGGAAAAAGAGTTGGTAGCTCTTGATCCGGCA
AACAAACCACCGCTGGTAGCGGTGGTTTTTTTGTTTGCAAGCAGCAGATTACGCGCAGAAAAAAAGGATC
TCAAGAAGATCCTTTGATCTTTTCTACGGGGTCTGACGCTCAGTGGAACGAAAACTCACGTTAAGGGATT
TTGGTCATGAGATTATCAAAAAGGATCTTCACCTAGATCCTTTTAAATTAAAAATGAAGTTTTAAATCAA
TCTAAAGTATATATGAGTAAACTTGGTCTGACAGTTACCAATGCTTAATCAGTGAGGCACCTATCTCAGC
GATCTGTCTATTTCGTTCATCCATAGTTGCCTGACTCCCCGTCGTGTAGATAACTACGATACGGGAGGGC
TTACCATCTGGCCCCAGTGCTGCAATGATACCGCGAGACCCACGCTCACCGGCTCCAGATTTATCAGCAA
TAAACCAGCCAGCCGGAAGGGCCGAGCGCAGAAGTGGTCCTGCAACTTTATCCGCCTCCATCCAGTCTAT
TAATTGTTGCCGGGAAGCTAGAGTAAGTAGTTCGCCAGTTAATAGTTTGCGCAACGTTGTTGCCATTGCT
ACAGGCATCGTGGTGTCACGCTCGTCGTTTGGTATGGCTTCATTCAGCTCCGGTTCCCAACGATCAAGGC
GAGTTACATGATCCCCCATGTTGTGCAAAAAAGCGGTTAGCTCCTTCGGTCCTCCGATCGTTGTCAGAAG
TAAGTTGGCCGCAGTGTTATCACTCATGGTTATGGCAGCACTGCATAATTCTCTTACTGTCATGCCATCC
GTAAGATGCTTTTCTGTGACTGGTGAGTACTCAACCAAGTCATTCTGAGAATAGTGTATGCGGCGACCGA
GTTGCTCTTGCCCGGCGTCAATACGGGATAATACCGCGCCACATAGCAGAACTTTAAAAGTGCTCATCAT
TGGAAAACGTTCTTCGGGGCGAAAACTCTCAAGGATCTTACCGCTGTTGAGATCCAGTTCGATGTAACCC
ACTCGTGCACCCAACTGATCTTCAGCATCTTTTACTTTCACCAGCGTTTCTGGGTGAGCAAAAACAGGAA
GGCAAAATGCCGCAAAAAAGGGAATAAGGGCGACACGGAAATGTTGAATACTCATACTCTTCCTTTTTCA
ATATTATTGAAGCATTTATCAGGGTTATTGTCTCATGAGCGGATACATATTTGAATGTATTTAGAAAAAT
AAACAAATAGGGGTTCCGCGCACATTTCCCCGAAAAGTGCCACCTGACGTCTAAGAAACCATTATTATCA
TGACATTAACCTATAAAAATAGGCGTATCACGAGGCCCTTTCGTCTCGCGCGTTTCGGTGATGACGGTGA
AAACCTCTGACACATGCAGCTCCCGGAGACGGTCACAGCTTGTCTGTAAGCGGATGCCGGGAGCAGACAA
GCCCGTCAGGGCGCGTCAGCGGGTGTTGGCGGGTGTCGGGGCTGGCTTAACTATGCGGCATCAGAGCAGA
TTGTACTGAGAGTGCACCATATGCGGTGTGAAATACCGCACAGATGCGTAAGGAGAAAATACCGCATCAG
GCGCCATTCGCCATTCAGGCTGCGCAACTGTTGGGAAGGGCGATCGGTGCGGGCCTCTTCGCTATTACGC
CAGCTGGCGAAAGGGGGATGTGCTGCAAGGCGATTAAGTTGGGTAACGCCAGGGTTTTCCCAGTCACGAC
GTTGTAAAACGACGGCCAGTGCCAAGCTTTGTTTAAAAATATAACAAAATTGTGATCCCACAAAATGAAG
TGGGGCAAAATCAAATAATTAATAGTGTCCGTAAACTTGTTGGTCTTCAACTTTTTGAGGAACACGTTGG
ACGGCAAATCCGTGACTATAACACAAGTTGATTTAATAATTTTAGCCAACACGTCGGGCTGCGTGTTTTT
TGCCGACGCGTCTGTGTACACGTTGATTAACTGGTCGATTAAACTGTTGAAATAATTTAATTTTTGGTTC
TTCTTTAAATCTGTGATGAAATTTTTTAAAATAACTTTAAATTCTTCATTGGTAAAAAATGCCACGTTTT
GCAACTTGTGAGGGTCTAATATGAGGTCAAACTCAGTAGGAGTTTTATCCAAAAAAGAAAACATGATTAC
GTCTGTACACGAACGCGTATTAACGCAGAGTGCAAAGTATAAGAGGGTTAAAAAATATATTTTACGCACC
ATATACGCATCGGGTTGATATCGTTAATATGGATCAATTTGAACAGTTGATTAACGTGTCTCTGCTCAAG
TCTTTGATCAAAACGCAAATCGACGAAAATGTGTCGGACAATATCAAGTCGATGAGCGAAAAACTAAAAA
GGCTAGAATACGACAATCTCACAGACAGCGTTGAGATATACGGTATTCACGACAGCAGGCTGAATAATAA
AAAAATTAGAAACTATTATTTAACCCTAGAAAGATAATCATATTGTGACGTACGTTAAAGATAATCATGC
GTAAAATTGACGCATGTGTTTTATCGGTCTGTATATCGAGGTTTATTTATTAATTTGAATAGATATTAAG
TTTTATTATATTTACACTTACATACTAATAATAAATTCAACAAACAATTTATTTATGTTTATTTATTTAT
TAAAAAAAACAAAAACTCAAAATTTCTTCTATAAAGTAACAAAACTTTTAAACATTCTCTCTTTTACAAA
AATAAACTTATTTTGTACTTTAAAAACAGTCATGTTGTATTATAAAATAAGTAATTAGCTTAACTTATAC
ATAATAGAAACAAATTATACTTATTAGTCAGTCAGAAACAACTTTGGCACATATCAATATTATGCTCTCG
ACAAATAACTTTTTTGCATTTTTTGCACGATGCATTTGCCTTTCGCCTTATTTTAGAGGGGCAGTAAGTA
CAGTAAGTACGTTTTTTCATTACTGGCTCTTCAGTACTGTCATCTGATGTACCAGGCACTTCATTTGGCA
AAATATTAGAGATATTATCGCGCAAATATCTCTTCAAAGTAGGAGCTTCTAAACGCTTACGCATAAACGA
TGACGTCAGGCTCATGTAAAGGTTTCTCATAAATTTTTTGCGACTTTGAACCTTTTCTCCCTTGCTACTG
ACATTATGGCTGTATATAATAAAAGAATTTATGCAGGCAATGTTTATCATTCCGTACAATAATGCCATAG
GCCACCTATTCGTCTTCCTACTGCAGGTCATCACAGAACACATTTGGTCTAGCGTGTCCACTCCGCCTTT
AGTTTGATTATAATACATAACCATTTGCGGTTTACCGGTACTTTCGTTGATAGAAGCATCCTCATCACAA
GATGATAATAAGTATACCATCTTAGCTGGCTTCGGTTTATATGAGACGAGAGTAAGGGGTCCGTCAAAAC
AAAACATCGATGTTCCCACTGGCCTGGAGCGACTGTTTTTCAGTACTTCCGGTATCTCGCGTTTGTTTGA
TCGCACGGTTCCCACAATGGTTAATTCGAGCTCGCCCGGGCTCCTAGGAGATCTTCATCACAAACGAAAC
TATTATAATCGTCTTCAGGGGAACGGTAGCATCATATCTGTCACCAGTCAGTCGGATTCCTTTCTTTCGG
CATAAATTATGCTCGGGTGACGAGACGAGTTGAAAATCCCGTAAATTAAAACATATACCACACTCGCCGT
CCTAGACGACGACGACGACGACGATTCCCAAGGAATTGAACCCTTCATTTGCATTTCACTACCGCTCTGA
GAGATGCAAAGCGCGCCAGACAGTCGATCGAATCTGCAGACCAGAGAGTCACATCAAGAATGTTGACATT
CCACCAGAAGACTCTAATTATTCTTCGCTCGACTGGGAAAACTGTTAACAACTGCTCGAGTGTGGTCGGA
GCGGCTCACAGTGCGTTTTCCCGTAGACAAAAATCAAATTTCATGGTATTTTTCGGCGATAAACAGTAAG
TTAAAGGGAACCCGAATTTAGTGCTATATAATTTAATTCCACTAGAGTTTGTATCCTTTGATAGATACGC
GTATTTCGACCTCAACTGCAAGGCCGTCGTGTACTAGACTTGACTAATCCAGACTGGTCTTTTAGTTATG
ACTTCTGTCCACATCTCCATACATTCAACGCACTGTGCGGCTGTGCTGTGCGACTCCGTCGAGTCGACCA
ACATAGTTGAAACAAATTGAATATTTAATTGATCGTTATAGGAATGGTGTTAGATGAGTCATCCTTTACA
GTAAGCACATACAGTATTATAATTGAAGATCGTCGGCAGATAGGTGTGTAGGGTAGAGTATCAGCAATAA
GTTGGGACGTTTGACTTTTTGTAGGTAGACAAAAACTAAACTTTTTTTCGCTTCTCTATGTGTGCCCCTG
GGTAGCGTTCCGTTCCGATTGGGGTGCGAACGAATGAAATCGCCCATCGAGTTGATACGTCCATCCATCG
CTAGAACCGCGTTCGCTGTAGAAGACTATATAAGAGCAGAGGCAAGAGTAGTGAAATGAAATGAAGAGCC
ATTCGGAGTCTTAGAGCTATGCTGGAAACAGCATAGCAAGTTAAGATAAGGCTAGTCCGTTATCAACTTG
AAAAAGTGGCACCGAGTCGGTGCTTTTTTTGGTGGTTGTTCATCGATTCCTAATATTGCAGTGAAGCAGT
TTGTTGTGCATGGCGAAGATAAGGTTAGGGCGAGGAATGCCTTGGAAATAAGCGGCACTGGGCCGTATGA
ATAAAAAGCGTTGAACTTTACTACATGTAGCATCTACTCAAAAACAAAATCCACAAAGTTTACTACACTT
TTGGTATGAATAAAAACCTTTTCGAACATGTAGTACCTACTACTTTAAGAAAATTCTATTCAAAGTACAG
AGTAATGCTGCATGTTAAGAAAATTCCATTCAGAGTGACTCTTGAAATCAATAAAATCATGCATATATGC
CAAATTTGTCACTTATTCACGTGACAAATTATGTGAAAATATGAATATTACTACATTCCCGCTATGCATC
GCGTAATCGATCATGAAATTTATGTTGGTTATGTAACTTTACAGTATTCCCTTTATGTGCATGTGAATTT
TATAATGATTTGACAACAAGGATTTTCCTTAGAATTTTCGAATTTTAGCTAGAAATCTGTATCCTATGAA
TGAATCTTGAGATAACAGCAATTGTAACATTATAAAGTTCCTAACATTTTCAAGATTCCAGTATTGAGTC
GCGATCGCTTAATTAACCGCGGATATGTCTTGCCGAAGCACATTAACCCAAGCCATTTATATATCAAGTA
CAAGTTGATTTGATTCTAGTGATGGACTGACACGAATCTATGGCACTGTTGCAGAGCTTACAAACAGGTA
CCCGGAGTCGCTTCAATTATTCAATCATCCATTCAAAAACTTCCATCTCTTCCAATTAGCCAATATTCAA
ATTGGAATCCAGCCAGCCGACGGAGGCAGATGGTCTACCTGGCAACTATAGAGTTTCCATGTTTCCAGAC
TTTCCCTCCCGGTAAACGGAGACAAAACGACAGACGTAAGTAGGTACATATGCATACCGCACGGACAAAT
CAAATTTGTCTGGCAGCTCCAATTAGAGTCGTTAAAAATTTAACGATGCGCTAAATAACTTCAAGCTATT
TGTCTCGCTGGATTGGCTTCGAGTGGTAAGATCCTATCAAATGCCGAAAACAAAAAACTTTCTTCTTAAT
TGTTCGTTCTTCAACACCTCTCCATGGTGATAACGGATACGGTTTCATTGTCAGCATCCATCCTCCGAAA
AATACATTACGCCTTGAAATATGCAATCGCAAACACGGATCTGTTTGGAACATTTATTTTACTATGAAGA
GATGCGATAGGTAATATTTATTTGAGCGTTTAAGATACTCATTGTTCTCTCAAAGAATGTCATTGAAAGC
CAACGAGGTCAAATCAAATATTATAATAAAAAGGTCAAAGAGGACTAACTTAAAGCTCTCTTTATGGATA
GGAAAAAATATTTTCGCCCATCGCTAGAACTTTTACCGTTTCCATTGAGTATATAACTAAGATGAATGAG
GCTAATTGATGGTGAAATCAAAGCAACCAAGTCTTAGAGCTATGCTGGAAACAGCATAGCAAGTTAAGAT
AAGGCTAGTCCGTTATCAACTTGAAAAAGTGGCACCGAGTCGGTGCTTTTTTTAAGATGCTTCGGCAATT
AATAATAAGGAATGGTAAAGCATTCTTCAAATGTTACTATGTTCTCAAATTTTCAAGAATTAGGTATTCA
AGAAATTCTTTCAGGCATATTCCATAATCTGCACAAGCAGCTACTTTAGAAATTATTGCCGGGCTTAAAT
TATATGTACAACATTTCCTGAGTATTTTCTGACAAAAATTCTCACAAGGGAAGGTCACGATGGAGTTACA
CGGGGTTTTTAACCGGACTATTTTTGTTAGATTCTACATGTCGAAATATGAAAAACCCCAAAGCCTTTCG
GGTGATGGACCAGTGGTGTAGCCAGGAGGGGCTCTGAAAGGGGTAATTTTGTACGTATATTATATTATTA
AGCTAATTGGAAATTTGACAAAAATATTTTTTTAGTATTTATTGTGATGGTAGAGAACAAAATTGACATT
AATGTACGTTTGAAATGTATTTGCCATGCCTTTGGCGTACTAACATGGAGTATGGACACCAAAACCGATT
TCGGCCTTTTGGGCCCGGCGCGCCAATTCGAGCTCGCCCGGGGATCTAATTCAATTAGAGACTAATTCAA
TTAGAGCTAATTCAATTAGGATCCAAGCTTATCGATTTCGAACCCTCGACCGCCGGAGTATAAATAGAGG
CGCTTCGTCTACGGAGCGACAATTCAATTCAAACAAGCAAAGTGAACACGTCGCTAAGCGAAAGCTAAGC
AAATAAACAAGCGCAGCTGAACAAGCTAAACAATCGGGGTACCGCTAGAGTCGACGGTACGATCCACCGG
TC
Features (pLannotate 1.2.2; 22 found; start..end, strand, type, name):
      7..1434    +  CDS            tdTomato: tdTomato is a basic (constitutively fluorescent) orange fluorescent protein published in 2004, derived from Discosoma sp.. It is reported to be a somewhat slowly-maturing tandem dimer with low acid sensitivity.
   1453..1536    +  CDS            large T antigen (fragment): large T antigen from SV40 (simian virus 40)
   1559..1680    +  polyA_signal   SV40 poly(A) signal: SV40 polyadenylation signal
   2714..2781    +  misc_RNA       tracrRNA (fragment): trans-activating CRISPR RNA for the Streptococcus pyogenes CRISPR/Cas9 system
   4277..4344    +  misc_RNA       tracrRNA (fragment): trans-activating CRISPR RNA for the Streptococcus pyogenes CRISPR/Cas9 system
   5554..5694    +  CDS            FP (fragment): FP25_NPVAC - Experimental evidence at protein level: Swiss-Prot protein existence level 1. From Autographa californica nuclear polyhedrosis virus (AcMNPV).
   5687..5725    -  misc_feature   MCS (fragment): pUC18/19 multiple cloning site
   5756..5778    -  protein_bind   lac operator (fragment): The lac repressor binds to the lac operator to inhibit transcription in E. coli. This inhibition can be relieved by adding lactose or isopropyl-β-D-thiogalactopyranoside (IPTG). lac repressor encoded by lacI
   5782..5812    -  promoter       lac promoter: promoter for the E. coli lac operon
   5827..5848    -  protein_bind   CAP binding site: CAP binding activates transcription in the presence of cAMP. E. coli catabolite activator protein
   5861..5953    -  CDS            lacI (fragment): lac repressor; lacI; The lac repressor binds to the lac operator to inhibit transcription in E. coli. This inhibition can be relieved by adding lactose or isopropyl-β-D-thiogalactopyranoside (IPTG).
   6136..6724    -  rep_origin     ori: high-copy-number ColE1/pMB1/pBR322/pUC origin of replication
   6895..7755    -  CDS            AmpR: β-lactamase; bla; confers resistance to ampicillin, carbenicillin, and related antibiotics
   7756..7860    -  promoter       AmpR promoter: bla
   7955..7990    +  CDS            rop (fragment): Rop protein, which maintains plasmids at low copy number; rop
   8092..8191    +  misc_feature   bom (fragment): basis of mobility region from pBR322
   8197..8351    -  CDS            lacZα (fragment): LacZα fragment of β-galactosidase; lacZ fragment
   8355..8822    -  CDS            LEF-9 (fragment): LEF9_NPVAC - Experimental evidence at protein level: Swiss-Prot protein existence level 1. Component of the viral DNA-dependent RNA polymerase which is composed of four equimolar subunits of LEF-4, LEF-8, LEF-9, and p47. Plays an essential role in late and very late gene expression. From Autographa californica nuclear polyhedrosis virus (AcMNPV).
   8849..9052    +  CDS            FP (fragment): FP25_NPVAC - Experimental evidence at protein level: Swiss-Prot protein existence level 1. From Autographa californica nuclear polyhedrosis virus (AcMNPV).
  11156..11223   +  misc_RNA       tracrRNA (fragment): trans-activating CRISPR RNA for the Streptococcus pyogenes CRISPR/Cas9 system
  12719..12786   +  misc_RNA       tracrRNA (fragment): trans-activating CRISPR RNA for the Streptococcus pyogenes CRISPR/Cas9 system
  13423..13545   +  promoter       hsp70 promoter (fragment): Drosophila melanogaster hsp70Bb promoter
