[The description below was written by a language model from this plasmid's Addgene catalogue record and pLannotate feature annotations shown in this document.]
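Description:
OA-1067K is a piggyBac transposon plasmid for germline transformation of the mosquito Aedes aegypti, carrying four guide RNA expression units directed against the Mhc gene together with a fluorescent transformation marker. It is about 13.6 kb, of which roughly 8.3 kb is insert on a 5.3 kb backbone. It is maintained in E. coli through a high-copy ColE1/pUC-type origin and an ampicillin resistance gene. Remnants of pUC cloning sequences (lac promoter/operator, lacZα and MCS fragments) lie in the bacterial portion. The short AcMNPV FP25 and LEF-9 fragments flanking the cargo are probably baculovirus sequence carried along with classical piggyBac vector arms. The transposon terminal repeats themselves are not annotated.

The cargo contains four copies of the Streptococcus pyogenes Cas9 guide scaffold (annotated as tracrRNA fragments), two upstream and two downstream of the marker cassette and all in the same orientation. Their spacing of about 1.5 kb within each pair suggests that each gRNA has its own promoter, but the record does not name the promoters and none is annotated. The marker is tdTomato followed by an SV40 large T fragment and the SV40 polyadenylation signal. It is preceded by a Drosophila hsp70 core promoter fragment, consistent with the stated 3xP3 promoter, which pairs Pax6-binding sites with a minimal promoter to give eye and nervous system fluorescence for identifying transgenic insects.

No Cas9 gene is present, so gRNA lines made with this plasmid would have to be combined with a separate Cas9 source to disrupt Mhc. The associated work concerns mosquito population suppression by precision-guided sterile males. The sequenced and depositor records differ by only 13 nt and show the same feature arrangement from different start points.
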