Addgene plasmid #164848: OA-1067K
Purpose: Expresses four gRNA targeting Mhc gene with 3xp3-tdTomato marker
Depositing lab: Omar Akbari. Depositing organization: University of California, San Diego (UCSD). Publication: Suppressing mosquito populations with precision guided sterile males. Li M, Yang T, Bui M, Gamez S, Wise T, Kandul NP, Liu J, Alcantara L, Lee H, Edula JR, Raban R, Zhan Y, Wang Y, DeBeaubien N, Chen J, Sanchez C HM, Bennett JB, Antoshechkin I, Montell C, Marshall JM, Akbari OS. Nat Commun. 2021 Sep 10;12(1):5374. doi: 10.1038/s41467-021-25421-w. PubMed 34508072.
Backbone
  Vector backbone: piggyBac
  Backbone size w/o insert (bp): 5260
  Total vector size (bp): 13569
  Vector type: Insect Expression
  Selectable markers: tdTomato
Growth in bacteria
  Bacterial resistance: Ampicillin, 100 μg/mL
  Growth temperature: 37°C
  Growth strain: DH5alpha
  Copy number: High Copy
Gene/Insert
  Gene/Insert name: 4 gRNAs and 3xP3-tdTomato
  Species: Aedes aegypti
  Insert size (bp): 8309
Terms and licenses: Academic/Nonprofit Terms; Industry Terms: Not Available to Industry
How to cite: OA-1067K was a gift from Omar Akbari (Addgene plasmid # 164848 ; http://n2t.net/addgene:164848 ; RRID:Addgene_164848)
